Addgene plasmid #78790: pcDNA3-HA p21 K161Q, K163Q
Purpose: To overexpress p21 K161Q, K163Q in Mammalian Cells
Depositing lab: Jaewhan Song. Depositing organization: Yonsei University. Publication: Stabilization of p21 (Cip1/WAF1) following Tip60-dependent acetylation is required for p21-mediated DNA damage response. Lee MS, Seo J, Choi DY, Lee EW, Ko A, Ha NC, Yoon JB, Lee HW, Kim KP, Song J. Cell Death Differ. 2013 Apr;20(4):620-9. doi: 10.1038/cdd.2012.159. Epub 2012 Dec 14. PubMed 23238566.
Backbone
  Vector backbone: pcDNA3-HA
  Vector type: Mammalian Expression
Growth in bacteria
  Bacterial resistance: Ampicillin, 100 μg/mL
  Growth temperature: 37°C
  Growth strain: DH5alpha
  Copy number: High Copy
Gene/Insert
  Gene/Insert name: p21
  Species: H. sapiens (human)
  Mutation: K161Q, K163Q_muation
  Entrez Gene: CDKN1A (a.k.a. CAP20, CDKN1, CIP1, MDA-6, P21, SDI1, WAF1, p21CIP1)
  Promoter: CMV
  Tag / fusion protein: HA (N terminal on backbone)
  Cloning method: Unknown
  Sequencing primers: 5′ CMV-F; 3′ BGHrev
Terms and licenses: Academic/Nonprofit Terms; Industry Terms: Not Available to Industry
How to cite: pcDNA3-HA p21 K161Q, K163Q was a gift from Jaewhan Song (Addgene plasmid # 78790 ; http://n2t.net/addgene:78790 ; RRID:Addgene_78790)
