[The description below was written by a language model from this plasmid's Addgene catalogue record and pLannotate feature annotations shown in this document.]
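Description:
pcDNA3-HA p21 K161Q, K163Q is a mammalian expression plasmid of about 5.9 kb, built on a pcDNA3 backbone modified to supply an N-terminal HA epitope tag. It is propagated in E. coli through a high-copy ColE1/pUC-type origin and selected with ampicillin via the β-lactamase gene. An f1 origin is also present, which in principle allows single-stranded DNA production. For mammalian cells, the backbone carries a neomycin phosphotransferase cassette driven by the SV40 enhancer/early promoter and terminated by an SV40 polyadenylation signal, which would permit G418 selection of stable transfectants. The short bom, lac, lacI, ble and HIV-1 LTR matches in the feature table are fragmentary backbone remnants or annotation hits, not functional modules.

The payload is human p21 (CDKN1A, also known as Cip1/WAF1), the cyclin-dependent kinase inhibitor that mediates p53-dependent G1 arrest. It carries lysine-to-glutamine substitutions at positions 161 and 163. Transcription is driven by the CMV immediate-early enhancer and promoter and terminated by the bovine growth hormone polyadenylation signal. T7 and SP6 promoters flank the insert and could support in vitro transcription. The HA tag is recorded as backbone-encoded and N-terminal but is not separately annotated in the feature table; it presumably lies in the interval between the T7 promoter and the annotated p21 coding region.

The stated purpose is overexpression of this p21 mutant in mammalian cells. Lysine-to-glutamine changes are commonly used to mimic acetylated lysine, and the associated study concerns Tip60-dependent acetylation and stabilisation of p21 in the DNA damage response. This suggests the construct was used to probe how modification at these residues affects p21 stability and function, with the HA tag enabling detection or immunoprecipitation.
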