Features (pLannotate 1.2.2; 21 found; start..end, strand, type, name):
     36..80      -  misc_feature   bom (fragment): basis of mobility region from pBR322
    235..614     +  enhancer       CMV enhancer: human cytomegalovirus immediate early enhancer
    615..818     +  promoter       CMV promoter: human cytomegalovirus (CMV) immediate early promoter
    814..847     +  LTR            5' LTR (truncated) (fragment): truncated 5' long terminal repeat (LTR) from HIV-1
    863..881     +  promoter       T7 promoter: promoter for bacteriophage T7 RNA polymerase
    949..1428    +  CDS            p21: human cyclin-dependent kinase inhibitor 1A; Homo sapiens CDKN1A; mediates p53-dependent arrest in the G1 phase of the cell cycle
   1471..1489    -  promoter       SP6 promoter: promoter for bacteriophage SP6 RNA polymerase
   1515..1739    +  polyA_signal   bGH poly(A) signal: bovine growth hormone polyadenylation signal
   1743..1764    +  promoter       SV40 promoter (fragment): SV40 enhancer and early promoter
   1785..2213    +  rep_origin     f1 ori (sequence partly withheld): f1 bacteriophage origin of replication; arrow indicates direction of (+) strand synthesis
   2227..2557    +  promoter       SV40 promoter: SV40 enhancer and early promoter
   2624..3415    +  CDS            neo: KKA2_KLEPN - Also known as kan, nptII. Experimental evidence at protein level: Swiss-Prot protein existence level 1. Resistance to kanamycin, neomycin, paromomycin, ribostamycin, butirosin and gentamicin B. From Klebsiella pneumoniae.
   3439..3597    +  CDS            ble (fragment): BLE_KLEPN - Experimental evidence at protein level: Swiss-Prot protein existence level 1. Binding protein with a strong affinity to the bleomycin family of antibiotics. Binds to CL990; an antimitotic-antibiotic compound. From Klebsiella pneumoniae.
   3592..3713    +  polyA_signal   SV40 poly(A) signal: SV40 polyadenylation signal
   3786..3802    -  protein_bind   lac operator: The lac repressor binds to the lac operator to inhibit transcription in E. coli. This inhibition can be relieved by adding lactose or isopropyl-β-D-thiogalactopyranoside (IPTG). lac repressor encoded by lacI
   3810..3840    -  promoter       lac promoter: promoter for the E. coli lac operon
   3855..3876    -  protein_bind   CAP binding site: CAP binding activates transcription in the presence of cAMP. E. coli catabolite activator protein
   3889..3981    -  CDS            lacI (fragment): lac repressor; lacI; The lac repressor binds to the lac operator to inhibit transcription in E. coli. This inhibition can be relieved by adding lactose or isopropyl-β-D-thiogalactopyranoside (IPTG).
   4164..4752    -  rep_origin     ori: high-copy-number ColE1/pMB1/pBR322/pUC origin of replication
   4923..5783    -  CDS            AmpR: β-lactamase; bla; confers resistance to ampicillin, carbenicillin, and related antibiotics
   5784..5888    -  promoter       AmpR promoter: bla
>Addgene plasmid #78790 | pcDNA3-HA p21 K161Q, K163Q | addgene full sequence | sequence record 149147 | Addgene assembled sequence
GACGGATCGGGAGATCTCCCGATCCCCTATGGTCGACTCTCAGTACAATCTGCTCTGATGCCGCATAGTT
AAGCCAGTATCTGCTCCCTGCTTGTGTGTTGGAGGTCGCTGAGTAGTGCGCGAGCAAAATTTAAGCTACA
ACAAGGCAAGGCTTGACCGACAATTGCATGAAGAATCTGCTTAGGGTTAGGCGTTTTGCGCTGCTTCGCG
ATGTACGGGCCAGATATACGCGTTGACATTGATTATTGACTAGTTATTAATAGTAATCAATTACGGGGTC
ATTAGTTCATAGCCCATATATGGAGTTCCGCGTTACATAACTTACGGTAAATGGCCCGCCTGGCTGACCG
CCCAACGACCCCCGCCCATTGACGTCAATAATGACGTATGTTCCCATAGTAACGCCAATAGGGACTTTCC
ATTGACGTCAATGGGTGGACTATTTACGGTAAACTGCCCACTTGGCAGTACATCAAGTGTATCATATGCC
AAGTACGCCCCCTATTGACGTCAATGACGGTAAATGGCCCGCCTGGCATTATGCCCAGTACATGACCTTA
TGGGACTTTCCTACTTGGCAGTACATCTACGTATTAGTCATCGCTATTACCATGGTGATGCGGTTTTGGC
AGTACATCAATGGGCGTGGATAGCGGTTTGACTCACGGGGATTTCCAAGTCTCCACCCCATTGACGTCAA
TGGGAGTTTGTTTTGGCACCAAAATCAACGGGACTTTCCAAAATGTCGTAACAACTCCGCCCCATTGACG
CAAATGGGCGGTAGGCGTGTACGGTGGGAGGTCTATATAAGCAGAGCTCTCTGGCTAACTAGAGAACCCA
CTGCTTACTGGCTTATCGAAATTAATACGACTCACTATAGGGAGACCCAAGCTTGGTACCATGGCCTCCT
ACCCTTATGATGTGCCAGATTATGCCTCTCCCGAATTCATGTCAGAACCGGCTGGGGATGTCCGTCAGAA
CCCATGCGGCAGCAAGGCCTGCCGCCGCCTCTTCGGCCCAGTGGACAGCGAGCAGCTGAGACGCGACTGT
GATGCGCTAATGGCGGGCTGCATCCAGGAGGCCCGTGAGCGATGGAACTTCGACTTTGTCACCGAGACAC
CACTGGAGGGTGACTTCGCCTGGGAGCGTGTGCGGGGCCTTGGCCTGCCCAAGCTCTACCTTCCCACGGG
GCCCCGGCGAGGCCGGGATGAGTTGGGAGGAGGCAGGCGGCCTGGCACCTCACCTGCTCTGCTGCAGGGG
ACAGCAGAGGAAGACCATGTGGACCTGTCACTGTCTTGTACCCTTGTGCCTCGCTCAGGGGAGCAGGCTG
AAGGGTCCCCAGGTGGACCTGGAGACTCTCAGGGTCGAAAACGGCGGCAGACCAGCATGACAGATTTCTA
CCACTCCAAACGCCGGCTGATCTTCTCCCAAAGGCAACCCTAACTCGAGCATGCATCTAGAGGGCCCTAT
TCTATAGTGTCACCTAAATGCTAGAGCTCGCTGATCAGCCTCGACTGTGCCTTCTAGTTGCCAGCCATCT
GTTGTTTGCCCCTCCCCCGTGCCTTCCTTGACCCTGGAAGGTGCCACTCCCACTGTCCTTTCCTAATAAA
ATGAGGAAATTGCATCGCATTGTCTGAGTAGGTGTCATTCTATTCTGGGGGGTGGGGTGGGGCAGGACAG
CAAGGGGGAGGATTGGGAAGACAATAGCAGGCATGCTGGGGATGCGGTGGGCTCTATGGCTTCTGAGGCG
GAAAGAACCAGCTGGGGCTCTAGGGGGTATCCCC
[124 nt withheld, positions 1785-1908]
C
[32 nt withheld, positions 1910-1941]
CA
[57 nt withheld, positions 1944-2000]
A
[49 nt withheld, positions 2002-2050]
CCTTTGACGTTGGAGTCCACGTTCTTT
[37 nt withheld, positions 2078-2114]
ACCCTATCTCGGTCTATTCTTTTGATTTATAAGGGATTTTGGGGATTTCGGCCTATTGGTTAAAAAATGA
GCTGATTTAACAAAAATTTAACGCGAATTAATTCTGTGGAATGTGTGTCAGTTAGGGTGTGGAAAGTCCC
CAGGCTCCCCAGGCAGGCAGAAGTATGCAAAGCATGCATCTCAATTAGTCAGCAACCAGGTGTGGAAAGT
CCCCAGGCTCCCCAGCAGGCAGAAGTATGCAAAGCATGCATCTCAATTAGTCAGCAACCATAGTCCCGCC
CCTAACTCCGCCCATCCCGCCCCTAACTCCGCCCAGTTCCGCCCATTCTCCGCCCCATGGCTGACTAATT
TTTTTTATTTATGCAGAGGCCGAGGCCGCCTCTGCCTCTGAGCTATTCCAGAAGTAGTGAGGAGGCTTTT
TTGGAGGCCTAGGCTTTTGCAAAAAGCTCCCGGGAGCTTGTATATCCATTTTCGGATCTGATCAAGAGAC
AGGATGAGGATCGTTTCGCATGATTGAACAAGATGGATTGCACGCAGGTTCTCCGGCCGCTTGGGTGGAG
AGGCTATTCGGCTATGACTGGGCACAACAGACAATCGGCTGCTCTGATGCCGCCGTGTTCCGGCTGTCAG
CGCAGGGGCGCCCGGTTCTTTTTGTCAAGACCGACCTGTCCGGTGCCCTGAATGAACTGCAGGACGAGGC
AGCGCGGCTATCGTGGCTGGCCACGACGGGCGTTCCTTGCGCAGCTGTGCTCGACGTTGTCACTGAAGCG
GGAAGGGACTGGCTGCTATTGGGCGAAGTGCCGGGGCAGGATCTCCTGTCATCTCACCTTGCTCCTGCCG
AGAAAGTATCCATCATGGCTGATGCAATGCGGCGGCTGCATACGCTTGATCCGGCTACCTGCCCATTCGA
CCACCAAGCGAAACATCGCATCGAGCGAGCACGTACTCGGATGGAAGCCGGTCTTGTCGATCAGGATGAT
CTGGACGAAGAGCATCAGGGGCTCGCGCCAGCCGAACTGTTCGCCAGGCTCAAGGCGCGCATGCCCGACG
GCGAGGATCTCGTCGTGACCCATGGCGATGCCTGCTTGCCGAATATCATGGTGGAAAATGGCCGCTTTTC
TGGATTCATCGACTGTGGCCGGCTGGGTGTGGCGGACCGCTATCAGGACATAGCGTTGGCTACCCGTGAT
ATTGCTGAAGAGCTTGGCGGCGAATGGGCTGACCGCTTCCTCGTGCTTTACGGTATCGCCGCTCCCGATT
CGCAGCGCATCGCCTTCTATCGCCTTCTTGACGAGTTCTTCTGAGCGGGACTCTGGGGTTCGAAATGACC
GACCAAGCGACGCCCAACCTGCCATCACGAGATTTCGATTCCACCGCCGCCTTCTATGAAAGGTTGGGCT
TCGGAATCGTTTTCCGGGACGCCGGCTGGATGATCCTCCAGCGCGGGGATCTCATGCTGGAGTTCTTCGC
CCACCCCAACTTGTTTATTGCAGCTTATAATGGTTACAAATAAAGCAATAGCATCACAAATTTCACAAAT
AAAGCATTTTTTTCACTGCATTCTAGTTGTGGTTTGTCCAAACTCATCAATGTATCTTATCATGTCTGTA
TACCGTCGACCTCTAGCTAGAGCTTGGCGTAATCATGGTCATAGCTGTTTCCTGTGTGAAATTGTTATCC
GCTCACAATTCCACACAACATACGAGCCGGAAGCATAAAGTGTAAAGCCTGGGGTGCCTAATGAGTGAGC
TAACTCACATTAATTGCGTTGCGCTCACTGCCCGCTTTCCAGTCGGGAAACCTGTCGTGCCAGCTGCATT
AATGAATCGGCCAACGCGCGGGGAGAGGCGGTTTGCGTATTGGGCGCTCTTCCGCTTCCTCGCTCACTGA
CTCGCTGCGCTCGGTCGTTCGGCTGCGGCGAGCGGTATCAGCTCACTCAAAGGCGGTAATACGGTTATCC
ACAGAATCAGGGGATAACGCAGGAAAGAACATGTGAGCAAAAGGCCAGCAAAAGGCCAGGAACCGTAAAA
AGGCCGCGTTGCTGGCGTTTTTCCATAGGCTCCGCCCCCCTGACGAGCATCACAAAAATCGACGCTCAAG
TCAGAGGTGGCGAAACCCGACAGGACTATAAAGATACCAGGCGTTTCCCCCTGGAAGCTCCCTCGTGCGC
TCTCCTGTTCCGACCCTGCCGCTTACCGGATACCTGTCCGCCTTTCTCCCTTCGGGAAGCGTGGCGCTTT
CTCAATGCTCACGCTGTAGGTATCTCAGTTCGGTGTAGGTCGTTCGCTCCAAGCTGGGCTGTGTGCACGA
ACCCCCCGTTCAGCCCGACCGCTGCGCCTTATCCGGTAACTATCGTCTTGAGTCCAACCCGGTAAGACAC
GACTTATCGCCACTGGCAGCAGCCACTGGTAACAGGATTAGCAGAGCGAGGTATGTAGGCGGTGCTACAG
AGTTCTTGAAGTGGTGGCCTAACTACGGCTACACTAGAAGGACAGTATTTGGTATCTGCGCTCTGCTGAA
GCCAGTTACCTTCGGAAAAAGAGTTGGTAGCTCTTGATCCGGCAAACAAACCACCGCTGGTAGCGGTGGT
TTTTTTGTTTGCAAGCAGCAGATTACGCGCAGAAAAAAAGGATCTCAAGAAGATCCTTTGATCTTTTCTA
CGGGGTCTGACGCTCAGTGGAACGAAAACTCACGTTAAGGGATTTTGGTCATGAGATTATCAAAAAGGAT
CTTCACCTAGATCCTTTTAAATTAAAAATGAAGTTTTAAATCAATCTAAAGTATATATGAGTAAACTTGG
TCTGACAGTTACCAATGCTTAATCAGTGAGGCACCTATCTCAGCGATCTGTCTATTTCGTTCATCCATAG
TTGCCTGACTCCCCGTCGTGTAGATAACTACGATACGGGAGGGCTTACCATCTGGCCCCAGTGCTGCAAT
GATACCGCGAGACCCACGCTCACCGGCTCCAGATTTATCAGCAATAAACCAGCCAGCCGGAAGGGCCGAG
CGCAGAAGTGGTCCTGCAACTTTATCCGCCTCCATCCAGTCTATTAATTGTTGCCGGGAAGCTAGAGTAA
GTAGTTCGCCAGTTAATAGTTTGCGCAACGTTGTTGCCATTGCTACAGGCATCGTGGTGTCACGCTCGTC
GTTTGGTATGGCTTCATTCAGCTCCGGTTCCCAACGATCAAGGCGAGTTACATGATCCCCCATGTTGTGC
AAAAAAGCGGTTAGCTCCTTCGGTCCTCCGATCGTTGTCAGAAGTAAGTTGGCCGCAGTGTTATCACTCA
TGGTTATGGCAGCACTGCATAATTCTCTTACTGTCATGCCATCCGTAAGATGCTTTTCTGTGACTGGTGA
GTACTCAACCAAGTCATTCTGAGAATAGTGTATGCGGCGACCGAGTTGCTCTTGCCCGGCGTCAATACGG
GATAATACCGCGCCACATAGCAGAACTTTAAAAGTGCTCATCATTGGAAAACGTTCTTCGGGGCGAAAAC
TCTCAAGGATCTTACCGCTGTTGAGATCCAGTTCGATGTAACCCACTCGTGCACCCAACTGATCTTCAGC
ATCTTTTACTTTCACCAGCGTTTCTGGGTGAGCAAAAACAGGAAGGCAAAATGCCGCAAAAAAGGGAATA
AGGGCGACACGGAAATGTTGAATACTCATACTCTTCCTTTTTCAATATTATTGAAGCATTTATCAGGGTT
ATTGTCTCATGAGCGGATACATATTTGAATGTATTTAGAAAAATAAACAAATAGGGGTTCCGCGCACATT
TCCCCGAAAAGTGCCACCTGACGTC
