>Addgene plasmid #78790 | pcDNA3-HA p21 K161Q, K163Q | addgene partial sequence | sequence record 149145 | CMV-F 5'-CGCAAATGGGCGGTAGGCGTG-3'
GCAGAGCTCTCTGGCTAACTAGAGAACCCACTGCTTACTGGCTTATCGAAATTAATACGACTCACTATAG
GGAGACCCAAGCTTGGTACCATGGCCTCCTACCCTTATGATGTGCCAGATTATGCCTCTCCCGAATTCAT
GTCAGAACCGGCTGGGGATGTCCGTCAGAACCCATGCGGCAGCAAGGCCTGCCGCCGCCTCTTCGGCCCA
GTGGACAGCGAGCAGCTGAGACGCGACTGTGATGCGCTAATGGCGGGCTGCATCCAGGAGGCCCGTGAGC
GATGGAACTTCGACTTTGTCACCGAGACACCACTGGAGGGTGACTTCGCCTGGGAGCGTGTGCGGGGCCT
TGGCCTGCCCAAGCTCTACCTTCCCACGGGGCCCCGGCGAGGCCGGGATGAGTTGGGAGGAGGCAGGCGG
CCTGGCACCTCACCTGCTCTGCTGCAGGGGACAGCAGAGGAAGACCATGTGGACCTGTCACTGTCTTGTA
CCCTTGTGCCTCGCTCAGGGGAGCAGGCTGAAGGGTCCCCAGGTGGACCTGGAGACTCTCAGGGTCGAAA
ACGGCGGCAGACCAGCATGACAGATTTCTACCACTCCAAACGCCGGCTGATCTTCTCCCAAAGGCAACCC
TAACTCGAGCATGCATCTAGAGGGCCCTATTCTATAGTGTCACCTAAATGCTAGAGCTCGCTGATCAGCC
TCGACTGTGCCTTCTAGTTGCCAGCCATCTGTTGTTTGCCCCTCCCCCGTGCCTTCCTTGACCCTGGAAG
GTGCCACTCCCACTGTCCTTTCCTAATAAAATGAGGAAATTGCATCGCATTGTCTGAGTAGGTGTCATTC
TATTCTGGGGGGTGGGGTGGGGCAGGACAGCAAGGGGGAGGATTGGGAAGACAATAGCAGGCATGCTGGG
GATGCGGTGGGCTCTATGGCTTCTGAGGCGGAAAGAACCAGCTGGGGCTCTAGGGGGTATCCCCACGCGC
CCTGTAGCGGCGCATTAAGCGCGGCGGG
