>Addgene plasmid #78790 | pcDNA3-HA p21 K161Q, K163Q | addgene partial sequence | sequence record 149146 | BGH-rev 5'-TAGAAGGCACAGTCGAGG-3'
CTATAGAATAGGGCCCTCTAGATGCATGCTCGAGTTAGGGTTGCCTTTGGGAGAAGATCAGCCGGCGTTT
GGAGTGGTAGAAATCTGTCATGCTGGTCTGCCGCCGTTTTCGACCCTGAGAGTCTCCAGGTCCACCTGGG
GACCCTTCAGCCTGCTCCCCTGAGCGAGGCACAAGGGTACAAGACAGTGACAGGTCCACATGGTCTTCCT
CTGCTGTCCCCTGCAGCAGAGCAGGTGAGGTGCCAGGCCGCCTGCCTCCTCCCAACTCATCCCGGCCTCG
CCGGGGCCCCGTGGGAAGGTAGAGCTTGGGCAGGCCAAGGCCCCGCACACGCTCCCAGGCGAAGTCACCC
TCCAGTGGTGTCTCGGTGACAAAGTCGAAGTTCCATCGCTCACGGGCCTCCTGGATGCAGCCCGCCATTA
GCGCATCACAGTCGCGTCTCAGCTGCTCGCTGTCCACTGGGCCGAAGAGGCGGCGGCAGGCCTTGCTGCC
GCATGGGTTCTGACGGACATCCCCAGCCGGTTCTGACATGAATTCGGGAGAGGCATAATCTGGCACATCA
TAAGGGTAGGAGGCCATGGTACCAAGCTTGGGTCTCCCTATAGTGAGTCGTATTAATTTCGATAAGCCAG
TAAGCAGTGGGTTCTCTAGTTAGCCAGAGAGCTCTGCTTATATAGACCTCCCACCGTACACGCCTACCGC
CCATTTGCGTCAATGGGGCGGAGTTGTTACGACATTTTGGAAAGTCCCGTTGATTTTGGTGCCAAAACAA
ACTCCCATTGACGTCAATGGGGTGGAGACTTGGAAATCCCCGTGAGTCAAACCGCTATCCACGCCCATTG
ATGTACTGCCAAAACCGCATCACCATGGTAATAGCGATGACTAATACGTA
